Addgene plasmid #225689: pAAV.RMacL5ET-01.EGFP.BCA7.WPRE
Purpose: L5 extratelencephalic projection neuron Enhancer to drive transgene expression
Depositing lab: William Stauffer. Depositing organization: University of Pittsburgh (University, School of Medicine, and Cancer Institute). Publication: Machine learning identification of enhancers in the rhesus macaque genome. He J, Phan BN, Kerkhoff WG, Alikaya A, Hong T, Brull OR, Fredericks JM, Sedorovitz M, Srinivasan C, Leone MJ, Wirfel OM, Brown A, Dauby S, Tittle RK, Lin MK, Hooks BM, Bostan AC, Gharbawie OA, Byrne LC, Pfenning AR, Stauffer WR. Neuron. 2025 May 21;113(10):1548-1561.e8. doi: 10.1016/j.neuron.2025.04.030. PubMed 40403706.
Backbone
  Vector backbone: pEMS2115 (Addgene Plasmid #49140)
  Vector type: Mammalian Expression
Growth in bacteria
  Bacterial resistance: Ampicillin, 100 μg/mL
  Growth temperature: 37°C
  Growth strain: DH5alpha
  Copy number: High Copy
Gene/Insert
  Gene/Insert name: RMacL5ET-01.EGFP.BCA7
  Species: Synthetic
  Cloning method: Gibson Cloning
Terms and licenses: Academic/Nonprofit Terms; Industry Terms: Not Available to Industry
Depositor comments: Please visit https://doi.org/10.1101/2024.12.01.626253 for bioRxiv preprint.
How to cite: pAAV.RMacL5ET-01.EGFP.BCA7.WPRE was a gift from William Stauffer (Addgene plasmid # 225689 ; http://n2t.net/addgene:225689 ; RRID:Addgene_225689)
