[The description below was written by a language model from this plasmid's Addgene catalogue record and pLannotate feature annotations shown in this document.]
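Description:
pAAV.RMacL5ET-01.EGFP.BCA7.WPRE is an adeno-associated virus transfer plasmid built on the pEMS2115 backbone and catalogued as a mammalian expression vector. It is maintained in E. coli as a high-copy plasmid through a ColE1/pUC-type origin and selected with ampicillin via the bla gene and its own promoter. The bacterial portion also carries an f1 phage origin and remnants of a lac cloning region (partial lacZα and lacI, CAP site, lac promoter and operator), which are leftovers of the parental cloning vector rather than functional parts of the payload.

The payload lies between two AAV2 inverted terminal repeats, annotated as fragments, which are the cis elements needed for replication and packaging of the intervening DNA into AAV particles. According to the catalogue, the synthetic insert, assembled by Gibson cloning, combines RMacL5ET-01, an enhancer intended to direct expression to layer 5 extratelencephalic projection neurons, with an EGFP reporter and an element named BCA7. The feature table annotates only EGFP. About 1.5 kb upstream of it is unannotated and presumably holds the enhancer and any associated promoter, though the record does not state which minimal promoter is used. A further unannotated stretch of about 550 bp lies between EGFP and the WPRE; it may contain BCA7, whose nature is not defined in the record. The WPRE enhances transcript stability and expression. The SV40 polyadenylation signal that follows is annotated on the reverse strand, alongside a small large T antigen fragment that is part of that SV40 segment.

The associated work concerns machine-learning identification of enhancers in the rhesus macaque genome. The construct serves to produce AAV that labels this cortical neuron class with EGFP and to test or exploit the enhancer's cell-type specificity.
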