Features (pLannotate 1.2.2; 15 found; start..end, strand, type, name):
      6..136     +  repeat_region  AAV2 ITR (fragment): inverted terminal repeat of adeno-associated virus serotype 2 inverted
    150..307     +  CDS            lacZα (fragment): LacZα fragment of β-galactosidase; lacZ fragment
    312..740     +  rep_origin     f1 ori (sequence partly withheld): f1 bacteriophage origin of replication; arrow indicates direction of (+) strand synthesis
    793..897     +  promoter       AmpR promoter: bla
    898..1758    +  CDS            AmpR: β-lactamase; bla; confers resistance to ampicillin, carbenicillin, and related antibiotics
   1929..2517    +  rep_origin     ori: high-copy-number ColE1/pMB1/pBR322/pUC origin of replication
   2700..2792    +  CDS            lacI (fragment): lac repressor; lacI; The lac repressor binds to the lac operator to inhibit transcription in E. coli. This inhibition can be relieved by adding lactose or isopropyl-β-D-thiogalactopyranoside (IPTG).
   2805..2826    +  protein_bind   CAP binding site: CAP binding activates transcription in the presence of cAMP. E. coli catabolite activator protein
   2841..2871    +  promoter       lac promoter: promoter for the E. coli lac operon
   2879..2895    +  protein_bind   lac operator: The lac repressor binds to the lac operator to inhibit transcription in E. coli. This inhibition can be relieved by adding lactose or isopropyl-β-D-thiogalactopyranoside (IPTG). lac repressor encoded by lacI
   2956..3086    -  repeat_region  AAV2 ITR (fragment): inverted terminal repeat of adeno-associated virus serotype 2 inverted
   4561..5280    +  CDS            EGFP: the original enhanced GFP (Yang et al., 1996) mammalian codon-optimized
   5836..6422    +  misc_feature   WPRE: woodchuck hepatitis virus posttranscriptional regulatory element
   6437..6558    -  polyA_signal   SV40 poly(A) signal: SV40 polyadenylation signal
   6581..6649    -  CDS            large T antigen (fragment): large T antigen from SV40 (simian virus 40)
>Addgene plasmid #225689 | pAAV.RMacL5ET-01.EGFP.BCA7.WPRE | addgene full sequence | sequence record 459708 | Addgene NGS Result
CTACAAGGAACCCCTAGTGATGGAGTTGGCCACTCCCTCTCTGCGCGCTCGCTCGCTCACTGAGGCCGGG
CGACCAAAGGTCGCCCGACGCCCGGGCTTTGCCCGGGCGGCCTCAGTGAGCGAGCGAGCGCGCAGCCTTA
ATTAACCTAATTCACTGGCCGTCGTTTTACAACGTCGTGACTGGGAAAACCCTGGCGTTACCCAACTTAA
TCGCCTTGCAGCACATCCCCCTTTCGCCAGCTGGCGTAATAGCGAAGAGGCCCGCACCGATCGCCCTTCC
CAACAGTTGCGCAGCCTGAATGGCGAATGGG
[124 nt withheld, positions 312-435]
C
[91 nt withheld, positions 437-527]
A
[49 nt withheld, positions 529-577]
CCTTTGACGTTGGAGTCCACGTTCTTT
[37 nt withheld, positions 605-641]
ACCCTATCTCGGTCTATTCTTTTGATTTATAAGGGATTTTGCCGATTTCGGCCTATTGGTTAAAAAATGA
GCTGATTTAACAAAAATTTAACGCGAATTTTAACAAAATATTAACGCTTACAATTTAGGTGGCACTTTTC
GGGGAAATGTGCGCGGAACCCCTATTTGTTTATTTTTCTAAATACATTCAAATATGTATCCGCTCATGAG
ACAATAACCCTGATAAATGCTTCAATAATATTGAAAAAGGAAGAGTATGAGTATTCAACATTTCCGTGTC
GCCCTTATTCCCTTTTTTGCGGCATTTTGCCTTCCTGTTTTTGCTCACCCAGAAACGCTGGTGAAAGTAA
AAGATGCTGAAGATCAGTTGGGTGCACGAGTGGGTTACATCGAACTGGATCTCAACAGCGGTAAGATCCT
TGAGAGTTTTCGCCCCGAAGAACGTTTTCCAATGATGAGCACTTTTAAAGTTCTGCTATGTGGCGCGGTA
TTATCCCGTATTGACGCCGGGCAAGAGCAACTCGGTCGCCGCATACACTATTCTCAGAATGACTTGGTTG
AGTACTCACCAGTCACAGAAAAGCATCTTACGGATGGCATGACAGTAAGAGAATTATGCAGTGCTGCCAT
AACCATGAGTGATAACACTGCGGCCAACTTACTTCTGACAACGATCGGAGGACCGAAGGAGCTAACCGCT
TTTTTGCACAACATGGGGGATCATGTAACTCGCCTTGATCGTTGGGAACCGGAGCTGAATGAAGCCATAC
CAAACGACGAGCGTGACACCACGATGCCTGTAGCAATGGCAACAACGTTGCGCAAACTATTAACTGGCGA
ACTACTTACTCTAGCTTCCCGGCAACAATTAATAGACTGGATGGAGGCGGATAAAGTTGCAGGACCACTT
CTGCGCTCGGCCCTTCCGGCTGGCTGGTTTATTGCTGATAAATCTGGAGCCGGTGAGCGTGGGTCTCGCG
GTATCATTGCAGCACTGGGGCCAGATGGTAAGCCCTCCCGTATCGTAGTTATCTACACGACGGGGAGTCA
GGCAACTATGGATGAACGAAATAGACAGATCGCTGAGATAGGTGCCTCACTGATTAAGCATTGGTAACTG
TCAGACCAAGTTTACTCATATATACTTTAGATTGATTTAAAACTTCATTTTTAATTTAAAAGGATCTAGG
TGAAGATCCTTTTTGATAATCTCATGACCAAAATCCCTTAACGTGAGTTTTCGTTCCACTGAGCGTCAGA
CCCCGTAGAAAAGATCAAAGGATCTTCTTGAGATCCTTTTTTTCTGCGCGTAATCTGCTGCTTGCAAACA
AAAAAACCACCGCTACCAGCGGTGGTTTGTTTGCCGGATCAAGAGCTACCAACTCTTTTTCCGAAGGTAA
CTGGCTTCAGCAGAGCGCAGATACCAAATACTGTTCTTCTAGTGTAGCCGTAGTTAGGCCACCACTTCAA
GAACTCTGTAGCACCGCCTACATACCTCGCTCTGCTAATCCTGTTACCAGTGGCTGCTGCCAGTGGCGAT
AAGTCGTGTCTTACCGGGTTGGACTCAAGACGATAGTTACCGGATAAGGCGCAGCGGTCGGGCTGAACGG
GGGGTTCGTGCACACAGCCCAGCTTGGAGCGAACGACCTACACCGAACTGAGATACCTACAGCGTGAGCT
ATGAGAAAGCGCCACGCTTCCCGAAGGGAGAAAGGCGGACAGGTATCCGGTAAGCGGCAGGGTCGGAACA
GGAGAGCGCACGAGGGAGCTTCCAGGGGGAAACGCCTGGTATCTTTATAGTCCTGTCGGGTTTCGCCACC
TCTGACTTGAGCGTCGATTTTTGTGATGCTCGTCAGGGGGGCGGAGCCTATGGAAAAACGCCAGCAACGC
GGCCTTTTTACGGTTCCTGGCCTTTTGCTGGCCTTTTGCTCACATGTTCTTTCCTGCGTTATCCCCTGAT
TCTGTGGATAACCGTATTACCGCCTTTGAGTGAGCTGATACCGCTCGCCGCAGCCGAACGACCGAGCGCA
GCGAGTCAGTGAGCGAGGAAGCGGAAGAGCGCCCAATACGCAAACCGCCTCTCCCCGCGCGTTGGCCGAT
TCATTAATGCAGCTGGCACGACAGGTTTCCCGACTGGAAAGCGGGCAGTGAGCGCAACGCAATTAATGTG
AGTTAGCTCACTCATTAGGCACCCCAGGCTTTACACTTTATGCTTCCGGCTCGTATGTTGTGTGGAATTG
TGAGCGGATAACAATTTCACACAGGAAACAGCTATGACCATGATTACGCCAGATTTAATTAAGGCCTTAA
TTAGGCTGCGCGCTCGCTCGCTCACTGAGGCCGCCCGGGCAAAGCCCGGGCGTCGGGCGACCTTTGGTCG
CCCGGCCTCAGTGAGCGAGCGAGCGCGCAGAGAGGGAGTGGCCAACTCCATCACTAGGGGTTCCTTGTAG
TTAATGATTAACCCGCCATGCTACTTATCTACGTAGCCATGCTCTAGGAAGATCGGAATTCTGTGCCTGC
CACTCAAATAGAAATCGTGCTCACCAAGTGTTAGGGCCGGTTCTCAGTACACCTACTGCGTGGATTTGCA
GAGGGTGGAGTGCATGGAGGGCTCCTCCTGGGAGCCTGTGGCCGAGGCTGCACAGCATCTTTGGTTGCTG
TTCCTGTCTCCACCGTGAAGATGGAGCCACGTCCCTCGCGGCCCCTGGCTGGGCCCCACCTCCCGGAGAC
TCAGGAAGGGCTTGGAATTGGTGCCAGCTTCGCCGGCTGTGGGCCCCACGGCGGTGATGAATAACTTGTT
TATCTGCTGGAGCTGCTCCCACCGCTCTCTCGGTGCCTGGCAGGCAGAGGTCTGGAAGGGGCGGGCAGGG
ACGGGGAGGGCTGGCTCACCAGGCAGCCACCGCCCCTCCTCCCTCCTCCCTCTGCCCCACTCCCCAATTC
AGCATCAACCTCCACCTAAACCTGCTTCCTGCGCTTTCCTGCTCCTCATCTTTCCCCAAATCCTGTTTTG
GATCCTAGTTTCCATGCTCTAGCCTGCAGGCAGGAACATCCAAACTGAGCAGCCGGGGTCCCCCCCACCC
CCCACCCCGCCCCACGCGGCAACTTTGAGCCTGTGCTGGGACAGAGCCTCTAGTTCCTAAATTAGTCCAT
GAGGTCAGAGGCAGCACTGCCATTGTAACGCGATTGGAGAGGATCACGTCACCGGACACGCCCCCAGGCA
TCTCCCTGGGTCTCCTAAACTTGGCGGGGAGAAGTTTTAGCCCTTAAGTTTTAGCCTTTAACCCCCATAT
TCAGAACTGTGCGAGTTGGCGAAACCCCACAAATCACAACAAACTGTACACAACACCGAGCTAGAGGTGA
TCTTTCTTGTCCATTCCACACAGGCCTTAGTAATGCGTCGCCATAGCAACAGTGTCACTAGTAGCACCAG
CACTTCCCCACACCCTCCCCCTCAGGAATCCGTACTCTCCAGTGAACCCCAGAAACCTCTGGAGAGTTCT
GGACAAGGGCGGAACCCACAACTCCGATTACTCAAGGGAGGCGGGGAAGCTCCACCAGACGCGAAACTGC
TGGAAGATTCCTGGCCCCAAGGCCTCCTCCGGCTCGCTGATTGGCCCAGCGGAGAGTGGGCGGGGCCGGT
GAAGACTCCTTAAAGGCGCAGGGCGGCGAGCAGGTCACCAGACGCTGACAGCTACTCAGAACCAAATCTG
GTTCCATCCAGAGACAAGCGAAGACAAGAGAAGCAGAGCGAGCGGCGCGTTCCCGATCCTCGGCCAGGAC
CAGCCTTCCCCAGAGCATCCCTGCCGCGGAGCGCAACCTTCCCAGGAGCATCCCTGCCGCGGAGCGCAAC
TTTCCCCGGAGCATCCACGCCGCGGAGCGCAGCCTTCCAGAAGCAGAGCGCGGCGCCGCTAGCGCCACCA
TGGTGAGCAAGGGCGAGGAGCTGTTCACCGGGGTGGTGCCCATCCTGGTCGAGCTGGACGGCGACGTAAA
CGGCCACAAGTTCAGCGTGTCCGGCGAGGGCGAGGGCGATGCCACCTACGGCAAGCTGACCCTGAAGTTC
ATCTGCACCACCGGCAAGCTGCCCGTGCCCTGGCCCACCCTCGTGACCACCCTGACCTACGGCGTGCAGT
GCTTCAGCCGCTACCCCGACCACATGAAGCAGCACGACTTCTTCAAGTCCGCCATGCCCGAAGGCTACGT
CCAGGAGCGCACCATCTTCTTCAAGGACGACGGCAACTACAAGACCCGCGCCGAGGTGAAGTTCGAGGGC
GACACCCTGGTGAACCGCATCGAGCTGAAGGGCATCGACTTCAAGGAGGACGGCAACATCCTGGGGCACA
AGCTGGAGTACAACTACAACAGCCACAACGTCTATATCATGGCCGACAAGCAGAAGAACGGCATCAAGGT
GAACTTCAAGATCCGCCACAACATCGAGGACGGCAGCGTGCAGCTCGCCGACCACTACCAGCAGAACACC
CCCATCGGCGACGGCCCCGTGCTGCTGCCCGACAACCACTACCTGAGCACCCAGTCCGCCCTGAGCAAAG
ACCCCAACGAGAAGCGCGATCACATGGTCCTGCTGGAGTTCGTGACCGCCGCCGGGATCACTCTCGGCAT
GGACGAGCTGTACAAGTAAGTTTAAACACAGGGTTAATCATTAACTACAGTCTTCTCGTCCTTACTAATT
GCTCGTGCCACAAGGAACATCGACCTATGTGGTACGATGGTATCGAGAACTACAGAGAGCTGATTGTTCG
CGGTGTCCTGAGTACCATTACGAAGCGGTTAGTGCAATCTCAATGAGACAAGTGGATAACCAAGTATTAG
CCATGCCTAGAGCAGATCCTCCTCTAGCACAATGGTTGCGAATGAGTATCCAACATAGTCCAGCCGTAAG
TTCACGGACAAACATGGACGACTTAATCACCTATTCGCGTCCACATATCCGAATTGTTCTGGTAGGTAAG
CCTGCGAGTTGATGCAGGAACTTGTATGCAATCTTGTGACGTAACGCATGTCAACGATTAGTGTATGCCG
AGGAAATCCGTGACTTACTTCGCCGGATAACCATGCCATCTACTGCTGAACTAGTGGATATAAGCAACAT
ACATCGCATCACCAGTAAGTAGTCTCTTCCAATCGCTTATGAAGTATCCGTTGCATCTACTCTACCTCGC
GCGGCCGCGATCGCTCAACCTCTGGATTACAAAATTTGTGAAAGATTGACTGGTATTCTTAACTATGTTG
CTCCTTTTACGCTATGTGGATACGCTGCTTTAATGCCTTTGTATCATGCTATTGCTTCCCGTATGGCTTT
CATTTTCTCCTCCTTGTATAAATCCTGGTTGCTGTCTCTTTATGAGGAGTTGTGGCCCGTTGTCAGGCAA
CGTGGCGTGGTGTGCACTGTGTTTGCTGACGCAACCCCCACTGGTTGGGGCATTGCCACCACCTGTCAGC
TCCTTTCCGGGACTTTCGCTTTCCCCCTCCCTATTGCCACGGCGGAACTCATCGCCGCCTGCCTTGCCCG
CTGCTGGACAGGGGCTCGGCTGTTGGGCACTGACAATTCCGTGGTGTTGTCGGGGAAATCATCGTCCTTT
CCTTGGCTGCTCGCCTGTGTTGCCACCTGGATTCTGCGCGGGACGTCCTTCTGCTACGTCCCTTCGGCCC
TCAATCCAGCGGACCTTCCTTCCCGCGGCCTGCTGCCGGCTCTGCGGCCTCTTCCGCGTCTTCGCCTTCG
CCCTCAGACGAGTCGGATCTCCCTTTGGGCCGCCTCCCCGCGATCGCAGACATGATAAGATACATTGATG
AGTTTGGACAAACCACAACTAGAATGCAGTGAAAAAAATGCTTTATTTGTGAAATTTGTGATGCTATTGC
TTTATTTGTAACCATTATAAGCTGCAATAAACAAGTTAACAACAACAATTGCATTCATTTTATGTTTCAG
GTTCAGGGGGAGATGTGGGAGGTTTTTTAAAGCAAGTAAAACCTCTACAAATGTGGTAGTCGAAATTCCC
GATAAGGATCTTCCTAGAGCATGGCTACGTAGATAAGTAGCATGGCGGGTTAATCATTAA
